Addgene plasmid #163213: U4PUB6
Purpose: Inducible expression of UniProt identifier U4PUB6
Depositing lab: Martin Engqvist. Depositing organization: Chalmers University of Technology. Publication: Experimental and computational investigation of enzyme functional annotations uncovers misannotation in the EC 1.1.3.15 enzyme class. Rembeza E, Engqvist MKM. PLoS Comput Biol. 2021 Sep 23;17(9):e1009446. doi: 10.1371/journal.pcbi.1009446. eCollection 2021 Sep. PubMed 34555022.
Backbone
  Vector backbone: pET21a(+)
  Vector type: Bacterial Expression
Growth in bacteria
  Bacterial resistance: Ampicillin, 100 μg/mL
  Growth temperature: 37°C
  Growth strain: DH5alpha
  Copy number: High Copy
Gene/Insert
  Gene/Insert name: U4PUB6 (alt name: flavoprotein oxidoreductase)
  Species: Rhizobium sp.
  Promoter: T7
  Tag / fusion protein: T7 (N terminal on backbone); 10xHis (C terminal on backbone)
  Cloning method: Unknown
  Sequencing primers: 5′ T7; 3′ T7-term
Terms and licenses: Academic/Nonprofit Terms; Industry Terms: Not Available to Industry
Depositor comments: Insert name is a UniProt identifier
How to cite: U4PUB6 was a gift from Martin Engqvist (Addgene plasmid # 163213 ; http://n2t.net/addgene:163213 ; RRID:Addgene_163213)
