[The description below was written by a language model from this plasmid's Addgene catalogue record and pLannotate feature annotations shown in this document.]
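Description:
U4PUB6 is a bacterial expression plasmid built on the pET21a(+) backbone for inducible production of a Rhizobium sp. protein known by its UniProt identifier, U4PUB6, and described in the record as a flavoprotein oxidoreductase. The plasmid is about 6.6 kb and is maintained in E. coli through a ColE1/pMB1-type origin with ampicillin selection from the bla (AmpR) gene and its own promoter. The catalogue lists it as high copy, although the feature table also shows the rop gene and bom region inherited from pBR322, which in pET vectors normally moderate copy number. An f1 origin is present as well, along with short tetracycline-resistance fragments and a predicted E. coli open reading frame that are non-functional remnants of the backbone.

The expression cassette follows the standard pET layout: a T7 promoter immediately followed by a lac operator, then the strong ribosome binding site from phage T7 gene 10, the coding region, and a T7 terminator. The plasmid-borne lacI gene supplies repressor that holds the promoter off until IPTG or lactose is added, so expression requires a host providing T7 RNA polymerase. The insert itself was not annotated by the automated feature caller, but it evidently occupies the unannotated stretch between the RBS and the C-terminal histidine tag. The catalogue records an N-terminal T7 tag and a C-terminal 10xHis tag; the annotation detects a 9xHis stretch spanning the sequence origin and does not flag the T7 tag. A short downstream match to a T7 gene 10-derived solubility tag is likely only backbone sequence. The His tag allows metal-affinity purification, and the construct was made for a study that experimentally tested enzyme functional annotations in the EC 1.1.3.15 class.
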