Features (pLannotate 1.2.2; 18 found; start..end, strand, type, name):
     28..77      +  CDS            SET1 (fragment): solubility-enhancement tag derived from T7 phage gene 10B
     85..132     +  terminator     T7 terminator: transcription terminator for bacteriophage T7 RNA polymerase
    169..624     +  rep_origin     f1 ori (sequence partly withheld): f1 bacteriophage origin of replication; arrow indicates direction of (+) strand synthesis
    651..755     +  promoter       AmpR promoter: bla
    756..1616    +  CDS            AmpR: β-lactamase; bla; confers resistance to ampicillin, carbenicillin, and related antibiotics
   1787..2375    +  rep_origin     ori: high-copy-number ColE1/pMB1/pBR322/pUC origin of replication
   2561..2703    -  misc_feature   bom: basis of mobility region from pBR322
   2805..2996    -  CDS            rop: Rop protein, which maintains plasmids at low copy number; rop
   3013..3393    +  CDS            YPB1_ECOLX: Protein predicted: Swiss-Prot protein existence level 4. From Escherichia coli.
   3465..3756    -  CDS            TcR (fragment): tetracycline efflux protein; tet; confers resistance to tetracycline
   3771..3792    -  protein_bind   CAP binding site: CAP binding activates transcription in the presence of cAMP. E. coli catabolite activator protein
   3805..4887    -  CDS            lacI: lac repressor; lacI; The lac repressor binds to the lac operator to inhibit transcription in E. coli. This inhibition can be relieved by adding lactose or isopropyl-β-D-thiogalactopyranoside (IPTG).
   4888..4965    -  promoter       lacI promoter: lacI
   4973..5252    -  CDS            TcR (fragment): tetracycline efflux protein; tet; confers resistance to tetracycline
   5274..5292    +  promoter       T7 promoter: promoter for bacteriophage T7 RNA polymerase
   5293..5317    +  protein_bind   lac operator: The lac repressor binds to the lac operator to inhibit transcription in E. coli. This inhibition can be relieved by adding lactose or isopropyl-β-D-thiogalactopyranoside (IPTG). lac repressor encoded by lacI
   5332..5354    +  RBS            RBS: efficient ribosome binding site from bacteriophage T7 gene 10 (Olins and Rangwala, 1989)
   6610..15      +  CDS            9xHis (across the origin): 9xHis affinity tag
>Addgene plasmid #163213 | U4PUB6 | depositor full sequence | sequence record 316299 | Full Sequence
CACCACCACCACCACCACTGAGATCCGGCTGCTAACAAAGCCCGAAAGGAAGCTGAGTTGGCTGCTGCCA
CCGCTGAGCAATAACTAGCATAACCCCTTGGGGCCTCTAAACGGGTCTTGAGGGGTTTTTTGCTGAAAGG
AGGAACTATATCCGGATTGGCGAATGGG
[124 nt withheld, positions 169-292]
C
[91 nt withheld, positions 294-384]
A
[49 nt withheld, positions 386-434]
CCTTTGACGTTGGAGTCCACGTTCTTT
[37 nt withheld, positions 462-498]
ACCCTATCTCGGTCTATTCTTTTGATTTATAAGGGATTTTGCCGATTTCGGCCTATTGGTTAAAAAATGA
GCTGATTTAACAAAAATTTAACGCGAATTTTAACAAAATATTAACGTTTACAATTTCAGGTGGCACTTTT
CGGGGAAATGTGCGCGGAACCCCTATTTGTTTATTTTTCTAAATACATTCAAATATGTATCCGCTCATGA
GACAATAACCCTGATAAATGCTTCAATAATATTGAAAAAGGAAGAGTATGAGTATTCAACATTTCCGTGT
CGCCCTTATTCCCTTTTTTGCGGCATTTTGCCTTCCTGTTTTTGCTCACCCAGAAACGCTGGTGAAAGTA
AAAGATGCTGAAGATCAGTTGGGTGCACGAGTGGGTTACATCGAACTGGATCTCAACAGCGGTAAGATCC
TTGAGAGTTTTCGCCCCGAAGAACGTTTTCCAATGATGAGCACTTTTAAAGTTCTGCTATGTGGCGCGGT
ATTATCCCGTATTGACGCCGGGCAAGAGCAACTCGGTCGCCGCATACACTATTCTCAGAATGACTTGGTT
GAGTACTCACCAGTCACAGAAAAGCATCTTACGGATGGCATGACAGTAAGAGAATTATGCAGTGCTGCCA
TAACCATGAGTGATAACACTGCGGCCAACTTACTTCTGACAACGATCGGAGGACCGAAGGAGCTAACCGC
TTTTTTGCACAACATGGGGGATCATGTAACTCGCCTTGATCGTTGGGAACCGGAGCTGAATGAAGCCATA
CCAAACGACGAGCGTGACACCACGATGCCTGCAGCAATGGCAACAACGTTGCGCAAACTATTAACTGGCG
AACTACTTACTCTAGCTTCCCGGCAACAATTAATAGACTGGATGGAGGCGGATAAAGTTGCAGGACCACT
TCTGCGCTCGGCCCTTCCGGCTGGCTGGTTTATTGCTGATAAATCTGGAGCCGGTGAGCGTGGGTCTCGC
GGTATCATTGCAGCACTGGGGCCAGATGGTAAGCCCTCCCGTATCGTAGTTATCTACACGACGGGGAGTC
AGGCAACTATGGATGAACGAAATAGACAGATCGCTGAGATAGGTGCCTCACTGATTAAGCATTGGTAACT
GTCAGACCAAGTTTACTCATATATACTTTAGATTGATTTAAAACTTCATTTTTAATTTAAAAGGATCTAG
GTGAAGATCCTTTTTGATAATCTCATGACCAAAATCCCTTAACGTGAGTTTTCGTTCCACTGAGCGTCAG
ACCCCGTAGAAAAGATCAAAGGATCTTCTTGAGATCCTTTTTTTCTGCGCGTAATCTGCTGCTTGCAAAC
AAAAAAACCACCGCTACCAGCGGTGGTTTGTTTGCCGGATCAAGAGCTACCAACTCTTTTTCCGAAGGTA
ACTGGCTTCAGCAGAGCGCAGATACCAAATACTGTCCTTCTAGTGTAGCCGTAGTTAGGCCACCACTTCA
AGAACTCTGTAGCACCGCCTACATACCTCGCTCTGCTAATCCTGTTACCAGTGGCTGCTGCCAGTGGCGA
TAAGTCGTGTCTTACCGGGTTGGACTCAAGACGATAGTTACCGGATAAGGCGCAGCGGTCGGGCTGAACG
GGGGGTTCGTGCACACAGCCCAGCTTGGAGCGAACGACCTACACCGAACTGAGATACCTACAGCGTGAGC
TATGAGAAAGCGCCACGCTTCCCGAAGGGAGAAAGGCGGACAGGTATCCGGTAAGCGGCAGGGTCGGAAC
AGGAGAGCGCACGAGGGAGCTTCCAGGGGGAAACGCCTGGTATCTTTATAGTCCTGTCGGGTTTCGCCAC
CTCTGACTTGAGCGTCGATTTTTGTGATGCTCGTCAGGGGGGCGGAGCCTATGGAAAAACGCCAGCAACG
CGGCCTTTTTACGGTTCCTGGCCTTTTGCTGGCCTTTTGCTCACATGTTCTTTCCTGCGTTATCCCCTGA
TTCTGTGGATAACCGTATTACCGCCTTTGAGTGAGCTGATACCGCTCGCCGCAGCCGAACGACCGAGCGC
AGCGAGTCAGTGAGCGAGGAAGCGGAAGAGCGCCTGATGCGGTATTTTCTCCTTACGCATCTGTGCGGTA
TTTCACACCGCATATATGGTGCACTCTCAGTACAATCTGCTCTGATGCCGCATAGTTAAGCCAGTATACA
CTCCGCTATCGCTACGTGACTGGGTCATGGCTGCGCCCCGACACCCGCCAACACCCGCTGACGCGCCCTG
ACGGGCTTGTCTGCTCCCGGCATCCGCTTACAGACAAGCTGTGACCGTCTCCGGGAGCTGCATGTGTCAG
AGGTTTTCACCGTCATCACCGAAACGCGCGAGGCAGCTGCGGTAAAGCTCATCAGCGTGGTCGTGAAGCG
ATTCACAGATGTCTGCCTGTTCATCCGCGTCCAGCTCGTTGAGTTTCTCCAGAAGCGTTAATGTCTGGCT
TCTGATAAAGCGGGCCATGTTAAGGGCGGTTTTTTCCTGTTTGGTCACTGATGCCTCCGTGTAAGGGGGA
TTTCTGTTCATGGGGGTAATGATACCGATGAAACGAGAGAGGATGCTCACGATACGGGTTACTGATGATG
AACATGCCCGGTTACTGGAACGTTGTGAGGGTAAACAACTGGCGGTATGGATGCGGCGGGACCAGAGAAA
AATCACTCAGGGTCAATGCCAGCGCTTCGTTAATACAGATGTAGGTGTTCCACAGGGTAGCCAGCAGCAT
CCTGCGATGCAGATCCGGAACATAATGGTGCAGGGCGCTGACTTCCGCGTTTCCAGACTTTACGAAACAC
GGAAACCGAAGACCATTCATGTTGTTGCTCAGGTCGCAGACGTTTTGCAGCAGCAGTCGCTTCACGTTCG
CTCGCGTATCGGTGATTCATTCTGCTAACCAGTAAGGCAACCCCGCCAGCCTAGCCGGGTCCTCAACGAC
AGGAGCACGATCATGCGCACCCGTGGGGCCGCCATGCCGGCGATAATGGCCTGCTTCTCGCCGAAACGTT
TGGTGGCGGGACCAGTGACGAAGGCTTGAGCGAGGGCGTGCAAGATTCCGAATACCGCAAGCGACAGGCC
GATCATCGTCGCGCTCCAGCGAAAGCGGTCCTCGCCGAAAATGACCCAGAGCGCTGCCGGCACCTGTCCT
ACGAGTTGCATGATAAAGAAGACAGTCATAAGTGCGGCGACGATAGTCATGCCCCGCGCCCACCGGAAGG
AGCTGACTGGGTTGAAGGCTCTCAAGGGCATCGGTCGAGATCCCGGTGCCTAATGAGTGAGCTAACTTAC
ATTAATTGCGTTGCGCTCACTGCCCGCTTTCCAGTCGGGAAACCTGTCGTGCCAGCTGCATTAATGAATC
GGCCAACGCGCGGGGAGAGGCGGTTTGCGTATTGGGCGCCAGGGTGGTTTTTCTTTTCACCAGTGAGACG
GGCAACAGCTGATTGCCCTTCACCGCCTGGCCCTGAGAGAGTTGCAGCAAGCGGTCCACGCTGGTTTGCC
CCAGCAGGCGAAAATCCTGTTTGATGGTGGTTAACGGCGGGATATAACATGAGCTGTCTTCGGTATCGTC
GTATCCCACTACCGAGATATCCGCACCAACGCGCAGCCCGGACTCGGTAATGGCGCGCATTGCGCCCAGC
GCCATCTGATCGTTGGCAACCAGCATCGCAGTGGGAACGATGCCCTCATTCAGCATTTGCATGGTTTGTT
GAAAACCGGACATGGCACTCCAGTCGCCTTCCCGTTCCGCTATCGGCTGAATTTGATTGCGAGTGAGATA
TTTATGCCAGCCAGCCAGACGCAGACGCGCCGAGACAGAACTTAATGGGCCCGCTAACAGCGCGATTTGC
TGGTGACCCAATGCGACCAGATGCTCCACGCCCAGTCGCGTACCGTCTTCATGGGAGAAAATAATACTGT
TGATGGGTGTCTGGTCAGAGACATCAAGAAATAACGCCGGAACATTAGTGCAGGCAGCTTCCACAGCAAT
GGCATCCTGGTCATCCAGCGGATAGTTAATGATCAGCCCACTGACGCGTTGCGCGAGAAGATTGTGCACC
GCCGCTTTACAGGCTTCGACGCCGCTTCGTTCTACCATCGACACCACCACGCTGGCACCCAGTTGATCGG
CGCGAGATTTAATCGCCGCGACAATTTGCGACGGCGCGTGCAGGGCCAGACTGGAGGTGGCAACGCCAAT
CAGCAACGACTGTTTGCCCGCCAGTTGTTGTGCCACGCGGTTGGGAATGTAATTCAGCTCCGCCATCGCC
GCTTCCACTTTTTCCCGCGTTTTCGCAGAAACGTGGCTGGCCTGGTTCACCACGCGGGAAACGGTCTGAT
AAGAGACACCGGCATACTCTGCGACATCGTATAACGTTACTGGTTTCACATTCACCACCCTGAATTGACT
CTCTTCCGGGCGCTATCATGCCATACCGCGAAAGGTTTTGCGCCATTCGATGGTGTCCGGGATCTCGACG
CTCTCCCTTATGCGACTCCTGCATTAGGAAGCAGCCCAGTAGTAGGTTGAGGCCGTTGAGCACCGCCGCC
GCAAGGAATGGTGCATGCAAGGAGATGGCGCCCAACAGTCCCCCGGCCACGGGGCCTGCCACCATACCCA
CGCCGAAACAAGCGCTCATGAGCCCGAAGTGGCGAGCCCGATCTTCCCCATCGGTGATGTCGGCGATATA
GGCGCCAGCAACCGCACCTGTGGCGCCGGTGATGCCGGCCACGATGCGTCCGGCGTAGAGGATCGAGATC
TCGATCCCGCGAAATTAATACGACTCACTATAGGGGAATTGTGAGCGGATAACAATTCCCCTCTAGAAAT
AATTTTGTTTAACTTTAAGAAGGAGATATACATATGCTTGAAGGCAATAATAGAATGCTCACCCCATACG
CCGAAACTCAGGTGGCTGATATTATCAGAGACCATGCCACTAGAAAGACTCCTTTGAAGATATTTGGTGG
TAATACGAGATCCGGTTTCGGAAATGCAGTTACGGCCGAAACTGTTCTGACGTCACGTGCTATGAACGGG
ATTGTTTCATACGTGCCAGCCGAGATGGTTATGACCGCCAAGGCAGGTACTCCCCTGGCTACTGTCGAAG
CAGCCTTGGCAGAGAATAGACAAATGATGGCTTTCGAACCTATGGATCACAGGCCGATAATGGGTACCCA
TGGAGAGCCAACGATTGGTGGAGTGTTTGCTGCTAACGTTTCTGGTCCCCGTAGATATGTTGCTGGTGCA
GCTAGAGACTCCTTGCTAGGAATTAGATTCGTCAACGGGAATGGTGAGATCATTAAAGCTGGTGGTAGAG
TGATGAAGAATGTGACCGGACTGGACTTGTCTAAGTTTCTTGCAGGCTCTTTCGGGACTTTGGGTTTCCT
TACTGAAGTAACTTTCCGAGTCCTACCTAAGCCACCTGTGGAGAAAACCGTTGTAGTTTCGGGGTTGGAT
GACGAGGCTGCTACTAGGATAATGGCTGCTGCCATGGCCATGTCTGTAGAAGTTTCCGGAGCAGCTCATT
TACCAGAGTCAGTTAGATCTTCCTTTATCGACGGTGGACTTCCCGAGGGTCCTGCCACTATCTTACGTCT
CGAAGGATTGGCCGCTTCCGTAGAAGCTAGGACAGCTAAATTACTATCCGTTATGGATCGTGTAGGGCCT
TGGGCTCTCCTTGAGGGAGAAGAGTCCTCATTACTTTGGAGACAAGTGCGAGACGTGGCCCCATACGTCG
GTCAGAGTGCTAAACCTCTATGGAAGGTCTCCGTTGCTCCCTCTATGGGACATCAGTTAGTTGCTGCTCT
TCGTATGGAAGCAGGTATCGATGCATTCTATGATTGGCAGGGTGGTTTGGTCTGGATGCAGATGGAAGCT
GACCCCGAGGCAGACCTCTTAAGAGGGGCTATCAGAGCCTTGGGCGGTGGTCATGCCACTCTAATGAGAG
CTAGTGACGCAGTCAGAGCAAAAGTCGCTGCTTTCGAACCTAGACCAGCAGCCGAGGCTCTGCTTTCTGC
TAGAATCAGGGAGAAGCTGGACCCCGTTGGTATATTCAATCCGGGTAAGATGGCCGTTACAATGGAAAGA
GCTGTCGCTGCTGCCCTTGAGCACCACCATCAC
