>Addgene plasmid #163213 | U4PUB6 | depositor partial sequence | sequence record 316300 | insert gene sequence
ATGCTTGAAGGCAATAATAGAATGCTCACCCCATACGCCGAAACTCAGGTGGCTGATATTATCAGAGACC
ATGCCACTAGAAAGACTCCTTTGAAGATATTTGGTGGTAATACGAGATCCGGTTTCGGAAATGCAGTTAC
GGCCGAAACTGTTCTGACGTCACGTGCTATGAACGGGATTGTTTCATACGTGCCAGCCGAGATGGTTATG
ACCGCCAAGGCAGGTACTCCCCTGGCTACTGTCGAAGCAGCCTTGGCAGAGAATAGACAAATGATGGCTT
TCGAACCTATGGATCACAGGCCGATAATGGGTACCCATGGAGAGCCAACGATTGGTGGAGTGTTTGCTGC
TAACGTTTCTGGTCCCCGTAGATATGTTGCTGGTGCAGCTAGAGACTCCTTGCTAGGAATTAGATTCGTC
AACGGGAATGGTGAGATCATTAAAGCTGGTGGTAGAGTGATGAAGAATGTGACCGGACTGGACTTGTCTA
AGTTTCTTGCAGGCTCTTTCGGGACTTTGGGTTTCCTTACTGAAGTAACTTTCCGAGTCCTACCTAAGCC
ACCTGTGGAGAAAACCGTTGTAGTTTCGGGGTTGGATGACGAGGCTGCTACTAGGATAATGGCTGCTGCC
ATGGCCATGTCTGTAGAAGTTTCCGGAGCAGCTCATTTACCAGAGTCAGTTAGATCTTCCTTTATCGACG
GTGGACTTCCCGAGGGTCCTGCCACTATCTTACGTCTCGAAGGATTGGCCGCTTCCGTAGAAGCTAGGAC
AGCTAAATTACTATCCGTTATGGATCGTGTAGGGCCTTGGGCTCTCCTTGAGGGAGAAGAGTCCTCATTA
CTTTGGAGACAAGTGCGAGACGTGGCCCCATACGTCGGTCAGAGTGCTAAACCTCTATGGAAGGTCTCCG
TTGCTCCCTCTATGGGACATCAGTTAGTTGCTGCTCTTCGTATGGAAGCAGGTATCGATGCATTCTATGA
TTGGCAGGGTGGTTTGGTCTGGATGCAGATGGAAGCTGACCCCGAGGCAGACCTCTTAAGAGGGGCTATC
AGAGCCTTGGGCGGTGGTCATGCCACTCTAATGAGAGCTAGTGACGCAGTCAGAGCAAAAGTCGCTGCTT
TCGAACCTAGACCAGCAGCCGAGGCTCTGCTTTCTGCTAGAATCAGGGAGAAGCTGGACCCCGTTGGTAT
ATTCAATCCGGGTAAGATGGCCGTTACAATGGAAAGAGCTGTCGCTGCTGCCCTTGAGCACCACCATCAC
